>Addgene plasmid #229763 | pmMBD2-N∆GR-G pc5087 | addgene full sequence | sequence record 462372 | Addgene NGS Result
TTTCCATAGGCTCCGCCCCCCTGACGAGCATCACAAAAATCGACGCTCAAGTCAGAGGTGGCGAAACCCG
ACAGGACTATAAAGATACCAGGCGTTTCCCCCTGGAAGCTCCCTCGTGCGCTCTCCTGTTCCGACCCTGC
CGCTTACCGGATACCTGTCCGCCTTTCTCCCTTCGGGAAGCGTGGCGCTTTCTCATAGCTCACGCTGTAG
GTATCTCAGTTCGGTGTAGGTCGTTCGCTCCAAGCTGGGCTGTGTGCACGAACCCCCCGTTCAGCCCGAC
CGCTGCGCCTTATCCGGTAACTATCGTCTTGAGTCCAACCCGGTAAGACACGACTTATCGCCACTGGCAG
CAGCCACTGGTAACAGGATTAGCAGAGCGAGGTATGTAGGCGGTGCTACAGAGTTCTTGAAGTGGTGGCC
TAACTACGGCTACACTAGAAGAACAGTATTTGGTATCTGCGCTCTGCTGAAGCCAGTTACCTTCGGAAAA
AGAGTTGGTAGCTCTTGATCCGGCAAACAAACCACCGCTGGTAGCGGTGGTTTTTTTGTTTGCAAGCAGC
AGATTACGCGCAGAAAAAAAGGATCTCAAGAAGATCCTTTGATCTTTTCTACGGGGTCTGACGCTCAGTG
GAACGAAAACTCACGTTAAGGGATTTTGGTCATGAGATTATCAAAAAGGATCTTCACCTAGATCCTTTTA
AATTAAAAATGAAGTTTTAAATCAATCTAAAGTATATATGAGTAACCTGAGGCTATGGCAGGGCCTGCCG
CCCCGACGTTGGCTGCGAGCCCTGGGCCTTCACCCGAACTTGGGGGGTGGGGTGGGGAAAAGGAAGAAAC
GCGGGCGTATTGGCCCCAATGGGGTCTCGGTGGGGTATCGACAGAGTGCCAGCCCTGGGACCGAACCCCG
CGTTTATGAACAAACGACCCAACACCGTGCGTTTTATTCTGTCTTTTTATTGCCGTCATAGCGCGGGTTC
CTTCCGGTATTGTCTCCTTCCGTGTTTCAGTTAGCCTCCCCCTAGGGTGGGCGAAGAACTCCAGCATGAG
ATCCCCGCGCTGGAGGATCATCCAGCCGGCGTCCCGGAAAACGATTCCGAAGCCCAACCTTTCATAGAAG
GCGGCGGTGGAATCGAAATCTCGTGATGGCAGGTTGGGCGTCGCTTGGTCGGTCATTTCGAACCCCAGAG
TCCCGCTCAGAAGAACTCGTCAAGAAGGCGATAGAAGGCGATGCGCTGCGAATCGGGAGCGGCGATACCG
TAAAGCACGAGGAAGCGGTCAGCCCATTCGCCGCCAAGCTCTTCAGCAATATCACGGGTAGCCAACGCTA
TGTCCTGATAGCGGTCCGCCACACCCAGCCGGCCACAGTCGATGAATCCAGAAAAGCGGCCATTTTCCAC
CATGATATTCGGCAAGCAGGCATCGCCATGGGTCACGACGAGATCCTCGCCGTCGGGCATGCTCGCCTTG
AGCCTGGCGAACAGTTCGGCTGGCGCGAGCCCCTGATGCTCTTCGTCCAGATCATCCTGATCGACAAGAC
CGGCTTCCATCCGAGTACGTGCTCGCTCGATGCGATGTTTCGCTTGGTGGTCGAATGGGCAGGTAGCCGG
ATCAAGCGTATGCAGCCGCCGCATTGCATCAGCCATGATGGATACTTTCTCGGCAGGAGCAAGGTGAGAT
GACAGGAGATCCTGCCCCGGCACTTCGCCCAATAGCAGCCAGTCCCTTCCCGCTTCAGTGACAACGTCGA
GCACAGCTGCGCAAGGAACGCCCGTCGTGGCCAGCCACGATAGCCGCGCTGCCTCGTCTTGCAGTTCATT
CAGGGCACCGGACAGGTCGGTCTTGACAAAAAGAACCGGGCGCCCCTGCGCTGACAGCCGGAACACGGCG
GCATCAGAGCAGCCGATTGTCTGTTGTGCCCAGTCATAGCCGAATAGCCTCTCCACCCAAGCGGCCGGAG
AACCTGCGTGCAATCCATCTTGTTCAATCATGCGAAACGATCCTCATCCTGTCTCTTGATCGATCTTTGC
AAAAGCCTAGGCCTCCAAAAAAGCCTCCTCACTACTTCTGGAATAGCTCAGAGGCCGAGGCGGCCTCGGC
CTCTGCATAAATAAAAAAAATTAGTCAGCCATGGGGCGGAGAATGGGCGGAACTGGGCGGAGTTAGGGGC
GGGATGGGCGGAGTTAGGGGCGGGACTATGGTTGCTGACTAATTGAGATGCATGCTTTGCATACTTCTGC
CTGCTGGGGAGCCTGGGGACTTTCCACACCTGGTTGCTGACTAATTGAGATGCATGCTTTGCATACTTCT
GCCTGCTGGGGAGCCTGGGGACTTTCCACACCCTAACTGACACACATTCCACAGCTGGTTCTTTCCGCCT
CAGGACTCTTCCTTTTTCAATATTATTGAAGCATTTATCAGGGTTATTGTCTCATGAGCGGATACATATT
TGAATGTATTTAGAAAAATAAACAAATAGGGGTTCCGCGCACATTTCCCCGAAAAGTGCCACCTG
[124 nt withheld, positions 2516-2639]
C
[91 nt withheld, positions 2641-2731]
A
[49 nt withheld, positions 2733-2781]
CCTTTGACGTTGGAGTCCACGTTCTTT
[37 nt withheld, positions 2809-2845]
ACCCTATCTCGGTCTATTCTTTTGATTTATAAGGGATTTTGCCGATTTCGGCCTATTGGTTAAAAAATGA
GCTGATTTAACAAAAATTTAACGCGAATTTTAACAAAATATTAACGCTTACAATTTACGCCTTAAGATAC
ATTGATGAGTTTGGACAAACCACAACTAGAATGCAGTGAAAAAAATGCTTTATTTGTGAAATTTGTGATG
CTATTGCTTTATTTGTAACCATTATAAGCTGCAATAAACAAGTTAACAACAACAATTGCATTCATTTTAT
GTTTCAGGTTCAGGGGGAGGTGTGGGAGGTTTTTTAAAGCAAGTAAAACCTCTACAAATGTGGTATGGCT
GATTATGATCTAGAGTCGCGGCCGCTTTACTTGTACAGCTCGTCCATGCCGAGAGTGATCCCGGCGGCGG
TCACGAACTCCAGCAGGACCATGTGATCGCGCTTCTCGTTGGGGTCTTTGCTCAGGGCGGACTGGGTGCT
CAGGTAGTGGTTGTCGGGCAGCAGCACGGGGCCGTCGCCGATGGGGGTGTTCTGCTGGTAGTGGTCGGCG
AGCTGCACGCTGCCGTCCTCGATGTTGTGGCGGATCTTGAAGTTCACCTTGATGCCGTTCTTCTGCTTGT
CGGCCATGATATAGACGTTGTGGCTGTTGTAGTTGTACTCCAGCTTGTGCCCCAGGATGTTGCCGTCCTC
CTTGAAGTCGATGCCCTTCAGCTCGATGCGGTTCACCAGGGTGTCGCCCTCGAACTTCACCTCGGCGCGG
GTCTTGTAGTTGCCGTCGTCCTTGAAGAAGATGGTGCGCTCCTGGACGTAGCCTTCGGGCATGGCGGACT
TGAAGAAGTCGTGCTGCTTCATGTGGTCGGGGTAGCGGCTGAAGCACTGCACGCCGTAGGTCAGGGTGGT
CACGAGGGTGGGCCAGGGCACGGGCAGCTTGCCGGTGGTGCAGATGAACTTCAGGGTCAGCTTGCCGTAG
GTGGCATCGCCCTCGCCCTCGCCGGACACGCTGAACTTGTGGCCGTTTACGTCGCCGTCCAGCTCGACCA
GGATGGGCACCACCCCGGTGAACAGCTCCTCGCCCTTGCTCACCATGGCTGCGGCCGCCCTCTTCCCGCT
CTCCGTGGCCCGGGGTCCCCTGGGCCCCGGCCCCGAGCTCCCCGACGGGAAAGGGACAGGATCCCGCCGG
GGGGCGACGCCGCCACCGCTGCCGACGCCGCAGCCGCCCGCGCCGCCGCCGCCGTCGCCGCCAAGGCCGC
TGCCGCCACTCTGGGGACAGACGCCGCCGCCCCGGGCCGCCTGCTTCCACCGCCCCCGGCCACGGCCGCC
GCCCCGAGCGCCTTCCCTGCGCACGCCGCTCACCGGGGACGGAGCGAGCGCGCTGCCCTGGCCCCCCTGC
TCTATGGCGGAGTCGCCGCCAGCGCCGCTGCCGCCCGCCGCGCTCTCCCCCTCCTCCTGCTCCGGGCAGC
AGCGGCCTCCCCCCGGGTGCGCGCGCATGGCGTCGACGTAGGCCTTTGAATTCGAAGCTTGAGCTCGAGA
TCTGAGTCCGGTAGCGCTAGCGGATCTGACGGTTCACTAAACCAGCTCTGCTTATATAGACCTCCCACCG
TACACGCCTACCGCCCATTTGCGTCAATGGGGCGGAGTTGTTACGACATTTTGGAAAGTCCCGTTGATTT
TGGTGCCAAAACAAACTCCCATTGACGTCAATGGGGTGGAGACTTGGAAATCCCCGTGAGTCAAACCGCT
ATCCACGCCCATTGATGTACTGCCAAAACCGCATCACCATGGTAATAGCGATGACTAATACGTAGATGTA
CTGCCAAGTAGGAAAGTCCCATAAGGTCATGTACTGGGCATAATGCCAGGCGGGCCATTTACCGTCATTG
ACGTCAATAGGGGGCGTACTTGGCATATGATACACTTGATGTACTGCCAAGTGGGCAGTTTACCGTAAAT
ACTCCACCCATTGACGTCAATGGAAAGTCCCTATTGGCGTTACTATGGGAACATACGTCATTATTGACGT
CAATGGGCGGGGGTCGTTGGGCGGTCAGCCAGGCGGGCCATTTACCGTAAGTTATGTAACGCGGAACTCC
ATATATGGGCTATGAACTAATGACCCCGTAATTGATTACTATTAATAACTAATGCATGGCGGTAATACGG
TTATCCACAGAATCAGGGGATAACGCAGGAAAGAACATGTGAGCAAAAGGCCAGCAAAAGGCCAGGAACC
GTAAAAAGGCCGCGTTGCTGGCGTT
Features (pLannotate 1.2.2; 16 found; start..end, strand, type, name):
      1..589     -  rep_origin     ori: high-copy-number ColE1/pMB1/pBR322/pUC origin of replication
    811..827     +  polyA_signal   bGH poly(A) signal (fragment): bovine growth hormone polyadenylation signal
    918..965     -  polyA_signal   HSV TK poly(A) signal: herpes simplex virus thymidine kinase polyadenylation signal (Cole and Stacy, 1985)
   1024..1176    -  CDS            ble (fragment): BLE_KLEPN - Experimental evidence at protein level: Swiss-Prot protein existence level 1. Binding protein with a strong affinity to the bleomycin family of antibiotics. Binds to CL990; an antimitotic-antibiotic compound. From Klebsiella pneumoniae.
   1197..1991    -  CDS            NeoR/KanR: aminoglycoside phosphotransferase from Tn5; aph(3')-II (or nptII); confers resistance to neomycin, kanamycin, and G418 (Geneticin®)
   2026..2383    -  promoter       SV40 promoter: SV40 enhancer and early promoter
   2385..2489    -  promoter       AmpR promoter: bla
   2516..2944    +  rep_origin     f1 ori (sequence partly withheld): f1 bacteriophage origin of replication; arrow indicates direction of (+) strand synthesis
   2978..3099    -  polyA_signal   SV40 poly(A) signal: SV40 polyadenylation signal
   3122..3205    -  CDS            large T antigen (fragment): large T antigen from SV40 (simian virus 40)
   3222..3941    -  CDS            EGFP: the original enhanced GFP (Yang et al., 1996) mammalian codon-optimized
   3954..4343    -  CDS            MBD2 (fragment): MBD2_HUMAN - Experimental evidence at protein level: Swiss-Prot protein existence level 1. Binds CpG islands in promoters where the DNA is methylated at position 5 of cytosine within CpG dinucleotides. Binds hemimethylated DNA as well. Recruits histone deacetylases and DNA methyltransferases. Acts as transcriptional repressor and plays a role in gene silencing. Functions as a scaffold protein, targeting GATAD2A and GATAD2B to chromatin to promote repression. May enhance the activation of some unmethylated cAMP-responsive promoters. From Homo sapiens (Human).
   4363..4406    -  misc_feature   MCS (fragment): multiple cloning site
   4429..4632    -  promoter       CMV promoter: human cytomegalovirus (CMV) immediate early promoter
   4633..4936    -  enhancer       CMV enhancer: human cytomegalovirus immediate early enhancer
   5004..5063    -  rep_origin     RSF ori (fragment): Plasmids containing the RSF 1030 origin of replication can be propagated in E. coli cells that contain additional plasmids with compatible origins.
