[The description below was written by a language model from this plasmid's Addgene catalogue record and pLannotate feature annotations shown in this document.]
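Description:
pmMBD2-N∆GR-G pc5087 is a mammalian expression plasmid derived from the parental construct pmMBD2.1G, with the general layout of an EGFP-N-type fusion vector. It is propagated in E. coli through a high-copy ColE1/pUC-type origin and also carries an f1 phage origin. A single Tn5 aminoglycoside phosphotransferase gene (NeoR/KanR) provides selection in both hosts. A bacterial bla-type promoter placed next to the SV40 enhancer/early promoter drives this gene, giving kanamycin resistance in bacteria and G418 resistance in transfected mammalian cells, with an HSV TK polyadenylation signal downstream. The catalogue lists a total size of 5182 bp, whereas the sequenced record is 5110 nt; the record does not explain this difference.

The payload is a 390 bp fragment of mouse Mbd2, the methyl-CpG binding domain protein 2. It encodes the N-terminal portion of the protein with the glycine/arginine-rich stretch (residues 75–96) deleted. The automated annotation matched this segment to the human MBD2 protein entry, but the catalogue gives the species as mouse. The fragment sits downstream of the human CMV immediate-early enhancer and promoter and is followed directly by EGFP, so the truncated protein is expressed with a C-terminal green fluorescent tag. The transcript ends at an SV40 polyadenylation signal.

The construct allows live or fixed-cell imaging of this deletion mutant. According to the associated publication title, it belongs to work examining MBD2 as a phase-separation scaffold in heterochromatin compartmentalization. In that context it would likely serve to test how the N-terminus and its glycine/arginine-rich region contribute to MBD2 behaviour.
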