Addgene plasmid #229763: pmMBD2-N∆GR-G pc5087
Purpose: Mammalian expression plasmid of MBD2-N∆GR. N-terminus of MBD2 lacking the glycine/arginine rich domain: aa75-96. C-terminal tagged to GFP.
Depositing lab: Cristina Cardoso. Depositing organization: Technische Universitaet Darmstadt. Publication: Heterochromatome wide analyses reveal MBD2 as a phase separation scaffold for heterochromatin compartmentalization and composition. Zhang H, Ugur E, Hake C, Romero H, Arroyo M, Mahmoud M, Lermyte F, Leonhardt H, Cardoso MC. Nucleic Acids Res. 2025 Nov 26;53(22):gkaf1380. doi: 10.1093/nar/gkaf1380. PubMed 41416523.
Backbone
  Vector backbone: pmMBD2.1G (pc2067)
  Total vector size (bp): 5182
  Vector type: Mammalian Expression
  Selectable markers: Neomycin (select with G418)
Growth in bacteria
  Bacterial resistance: Kanamycin, 50 μg/mL
  Growth temperature: 37°C
  Growth strain: DH5alpha
  Copy number: Unknown
Gene/Insert
  Gene/Insert name: MBD2
  Species: M. musculus (mouse)
  Insert size (bp): 390
  Mutation: N-terminus of MBD2 lacking the glycine/arginine rich domain: aa75-96
  Entrez Gene: Mbd2 (a.k.a. MBD2a)
  Promoter: CMV
  Tag / fusion protein: GFP (C terminal on insert)
  Cloning method: Other
  Sequencing primers: 5′ CGGGCTGCGGACACGGAG; 3′ GCAGAGGGGTTGAGATGTGTTAAGC
Terms and licenses: Academic/Nonprofit Terms; Industry Terms: Not Available to Industry
How to cite: pmMBD2-N∆GR-G pc5087 was a gift from Cristina Cardoso (Addgene plasmid # 229763 ; http://n2t.net/addgene:229763 ; RRID:Addgene_229763)
